Addgene plasmid #86833: GFP-p38beta
Purpose: mammalian expression of GFP-p38beta
Depositing lab: Rony Seger. Depositing organization: Weizmann Institute of Science. Publication: Beta-like importins mediate the nuclear translocation of mitogen-activated protein kinases. Zehorai E, Seger R. Mol Cell Biol. 2014 Jan;34(2):259-70. doi: 10.1128/MCB.00799-13. Epub 2013 Nov 11. PubMed 24216760.
Backbone
  Vector backbone: pEGFP-C1
  Backbone manufacturer: Clontech
  Vector type: Mammalian Expression
  Selectable markers: Neomycin (select with G418)
Growth in bacteria
  Bacterial resistance: Kanamycin, 50 μg/mL
  Growth temperature: 37°C
  Growth strain: DH5alpha
  Copy number: High Copy
Gene/Insert
  Gene/Insert name: p38beta (alt name: mitogen-activated protein kinase 11)
  Species: H. sapiens (human)
  Entrez Gene: MAPK11 (a.k.a. P38B, P38BETA2, PRKM11, SAPK2, SAPK2B, p38-2, p38Beta)
  Promoter: CMV
  Tag / fusion protein: EGFP (N terminal on backbone)
  Cloning method: Restriction Enzyme; 5′ cloning site EcoRI (not destroyed); 3′ cloning site BamHI (not destroyed)
  Sequencing primers: 5′ EGFP-C; 3′ SV40pA-R
Terms and licenses: Academic/Nonprofit Terms; Industry Terms: Not Available to Industry
How to cite: GFP-p38beta was a gift from Rony Seger (Addgene plasmid # 86833 ; http://n2t.net/addgene:86833 ; RRID:Addgene_86833)
