[The description below was written by a language model from this plasmid's Addgene catalogue record and pLannotate feature annotations shown in this document.]
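Description:
GFP-p38beta is a mammalian expression plasmid of about 5.8 kb built on the Clontech pEGFP-C1 backbone, designed to produce human p38beta (MAPK11, mitogen-activated protein kinase 11) as a fusion with EGFP at its N terminus. The human cytomegalovirus immediate early enhancer and promoter drive a single open reading frame in which EGFP is followed by a short stretch of the multiple cloning site and then the MAPK11 coding sequence, which was inserted between the EcoRI and BamHI sites, both of which are retained. Transcripts are terminated by the SV40 polyadenylation signal downstream of the remaining polylinker. The short large T antigen, ble and bGH poly(A) fragments in the annotation are small partial matches within backbone sequence rather than functional parts of the design.

The plasmid is maintained at high copy in E. coli through a pUC-type ColE1 origin and also carries an f1 phage origin for single-stranded DNA production. A single Tn5 aminoglycoside phosphotransferase gene (NeoR/KanR) serves for selection in both hosts. A bacterial bla-type promoter expresses it for kanamycin resistance in bacteria, while the adjacent SV40 enhancer/early promoter, paired with the HSV thymidine kinase polyadenylation signal, expresses it in mammalian cells for G418 selection of stable transfectants.

p38beta is one of four p38 MAP kinases that relay responses to stress and proinflammatory cytokines. The fluorescent fusion lets the kinase be visualised in transfected cells, consistent with the associated study of importin-mediated nuclear translocation of MAP kinases.
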