Features (pLannotate 1.2.2; 16 found; start..end, strand, type, name):
    215..518     +  enhancer       CMV enhancer: human cytomegalovirus immediate early enhancer
    519..722     +  promoter       CMV promoter: human cytomegalovirus (CMV) immediate early promoter
    767..1483    +  CDS            EGFP: EGFP is a basic (constitutively fluorescent) green fluorescent protein published in 1996, derived from Aequorea victoria. It is reported to be a rapidly-maturing weak dimer with moderate acid sensitivity.
   1484..1518    +  misc_feature   MCS (fragment): multiple cloning site
   1520..2611    +  CDS            MAPK11: MK11_HUMAN - Also known as PRKM11, SAPK2, SAPK2B. Experimental evidence at protein level: Swiss-Prot protein existence level 1. Serine/threonine kinase which acts as an essential component of the MAP kinase signal transduction pathway. MAPK11 is one of the four p38 MAPKs which play an important role in the cascades of cellular responses evoked by extracellular stimuli such as proinflammatory cytokines or physical stress leading to direct activation of transcription factors. Accordingly, p38 MAPKs phosphorylate a broad range of proteins and it has been estimated that they may have approximately
   2612..2638    +  misc_feature   MCS (fragment): multiple cloning site
   2655..2739    +  CDS            large T antigen (fragment): large T antigen from SV40 (simian virus 40)
   2762..2883    +  polyA_signal   SV40 poly(A) signal: SV40 polyadenylation signal
   2917..3345    -  rep_origin     f1 ori (sequence partly withheld): f1 bacteriophage origin of replication; arrow indicates direction of (+) strand synthesis
   3372..3476    +  promoter       AmpR promoter: bla
   3478..3835    +  promoter       SV40 promoter: SV40 enhancer and early promoter
   3870..4664    +  CDS            NeoR/KanR: aminoglycoside phosphotransferase from Tn5; aph(3')-II (or nptII); confers resistance to neomycin, kanamycin, and G418 (Geneticin®)
   4685..4837    +  CDS            ble (fragment): BLE_KLEPN - Experimental evidence at protein level: Swiss-Prot protein existence level 1. Binding protein with a strong affinity to the bleomycin family of antibiotics. Binds to CL990; an antimitotic-antibiotic compound. From Klebsiella pneumoniae.
   4896..4943    +  polyA_signal   HSV TK poly(A) signal: herpes simplex virus thymidine kinase polyadenylation signal (Cole and Stacy, 1985)
   5034..5050    -  polyA_signal   bGH poly(A) signal (fragment): bovine growth hormone polyadenylation signal
   5272..40      +  rep_origin     ori (across the origin): high-copy-number ColE1/pMB1/pBR322/pUC origin of replication
>Addgene plasmid #86833 | GFP-p38beta | addgene full sequence | sequence record 172461 | Addgene NGS Result
ATTTTTGTGATGCTCGTCAGGGGGGCGGAGCCTATGGAAAAACGCCAGCAACGCGGCCTTTTTACGGTTC
CTGGCCTTTTGCTGGCCTTTTGCTCACATGTTCTTTCCTGCGTTATCCCCTGATTCTGTGGATAACCGTA
TTACCGCCATGCATTAGTTATTAATAGTAATCAATTACGGGGTCATTAGTTCATAGCCCATATATGGAGT
TCCGCGTTACATAACTTACGGTAAATGGCCCGCCTGGCTGACCGCCCAACGACCCCCGCCCATTGACGTC
AATAATGACGTATGTTCCCATAGTAACGCCAATAGGGACTTTCCATTGACGTCAATGGGTGGAGTATTTA
CGGTAAACTGCCCACTTGGCAGTACATCAAGTGTATCATATGCCAAGTACGCCCCCTATTGACGTCAATG
ACGGTAAATGGCCCGCCTGGCATTATGCCCAGTACATGACCTTATGGGACTTTCCTACTTGGCAGTACAT
CTACGTATTAGTCATCGCTATTACCATGGTGATGCGGTTTTGGCAGTACATCAATGGGCGTGGATAGCGG
TTTGACTCACGGGGATTTCCAAGTCTCCACCCCATTGACGTCAATGGGAGTTTGTTTTGGCACCAAAATC
AACGGGACTTTCCAAAATGTCGTAACAACTCCGCCCCATTGACGCAAATGGGCGGTAGGCGTGTACGGTG
GGAGGTCTATATAAGCAGAGCTGGTTTAGTGAACCGTCAGATCCGCTAGCGCTACCGGTCGCCACCATGG
TGAGCAAGGGCGAGGAGCTGTTCACCGGGGTGGTGCCCATCCTGGTCGAGCTGGACGGCGACGTAAACGG
CCACAAGTTCAGCGTGTCCGGCGAGGGCGAGGGCGATGCCACCTACGGCAAGCTGACCCTGAAGTTCATC
TGCACCACCGGCAAGCTGCCCGTGCCCTGGCCCACCCTCGTGACCACCCTGACCTACGGCGTGCAGTGCT
TCAGCCGCTACCCCGACCACATGAAGCAGCACGACTTCTTCAAGTCCGCCATGCCCGAAGGCTACGTCCA
GGAGCGCACCATCTTCTTCAAGGACGACGGCAACTACAAGACCCGCGCCGAGGTGAAGTTCGAGGGCGAC
ACCCTGGTGAACCGCATCGAGCTGAAGGGCATCGACTTCAAGGAGGACGGCAACATCCTGGGGCACAAGC
TGGAGTACAACTACAACAGCCACAACGTCTATATCATGGCCGACAAGCAGAAGAACGGCATCAAGGTGAA
CTTCAAGATCCGCCACAACATCGAGGACGGCAGCGTGCAGCTCGCCGACCACTACCAGCAGAACACCCCC
ATCGGCGACGGCCCCGTGCTGCTGCCCGACAACCACTACCTGAGCACCCAGTCCGCCCTGAGCAAAGACC
CCAACGAGAAGCGCGATCACATGGTCCTGCTGGAGTTCGTGACCGCCGCCGGGATCACTCTCGGCATGGA
CGAGCTGTACAAGTCCGGACTCAGATCTCGAGCTCAAGCTTCGAATTCCATGTCGGGCCCTCGCGCCGGC
TTCTACCGGCAGGAGCTGAACAAGACCGTGTGGGAGGTGCCGCAGCGGCTGCAGGGGCTGCGCCCGGTGG
GCTCCGGCGCCTACGGCTCCGTCTGTTCGGCCTACGACGCCCGGCTGCGCCAGAAGGTGGCGGTGAAGAA
GCTGTCGCGCCCCTTCCAGTCGCTGATCCACGCGCGCAGAACGTACCGGGAGCTGCGGCTGCTCAAGCAC
CTGAAGCACGAGAACGTCATCGGGCTTCTGGACGTCTTCACGCCGGCCACGTCCATCGAGGACTTCAGCG
AAGTGTACTTGGTGACCACCCTGATGGGCGCCGACCTGAACAACATCGTCAAGTGCCAGGCGCTGAGCGA
CGAGCACGTTCAATTCCTGGTTTACCAGCTGCTGCGCGGGCTGAAGTACATCCACTCGGCCGGGATCATC
CACCGGGACCTGAAGCCCAGCAACGTGGCTGTGAACGAGGACTGTGAGCTCAGGATCCTGGATTTCGGGC
TGGCGCGCCAGGCGGACGAGGAGATGACCGGCTATGTGGCCACGCGCTGGTACCGGGCACCTGAGATCAT
GCTCAACTGGATGCATTACAACCAAACAGTGGATATCTGGTCCGTGGGCTGCATCATGGCTGAGCTGCTC
CAGGGCAAGGCCCTCTTCCCGGGAAGCGACTACATTGACCAGCTGAAGCGCATCATGGAAGTGGTGGGCA
CACCCAGCCCTGAGGTTCTGGCAAAAATCTCCTCGGAACACGCCCGGACATATATCCAGTCCCTGCCCCC
CATGCCCCAGAAGGACCTGAGCAGCATCTTCCGTGGAGCCAACCCCCTGGCCATAGACCTCCTTGGAAGG
ATGCTGGTGCTGGACAGTGACCAGAGGGTCAGTGCAGCTGAGGCACTGGCCCACGCCTACTTCAGCCAGT
ACCACGACCCCGAGGATGAGCCAGAGGCCGAGCCATATGATGAGAGCGTTGAGGCCAAGGAGCGCACGCT
GGAGGAGTGGAAGGAGCTCACTTACCAGGAAGTCCTCAGCTTCAAGCCCCCAGAGCCACCGAAGCCACCT
GGCAGCCTGGAGATTGAGCAGGTCGACGGTACCGCGGGCCCGGGATCCACCGGATCTAGATAACTGATCA
TAATCAGCCATACCACATTTGTAGAGGTTTTACTTGCTTTAAAAAACCTCCCACACCTCCCCCTGAACCT
GAAACATAAAATGAATGCAATTGTTGTTGTTAACTTGTTTATTGCAGCTTATAATGGTTACAAATAAAGC
AATAGCATCACAAATTTCACAAATAAAGCATTTTTTTCACTGCATTCTAGTTGTGGTTTGTCCAAACTCA
TCAATGTATCTTAACGCGTAAATTGTAAGCGTTAATATTTTGTTAAAATTCGCGTTAAATTTTTGTTAAA
TCAGCTCATTTTTTAACCAATAGGCCGAAATCGGCAAAATCCCTTATAAATCAAAAGAATAGACCGAGAT
AGGGT
[37 nt withheld, positions 3016-3052]
AAAGAACGTGGACTCCAACGTCAAAGG
[49 nt withheld, positions 3080-3128]
T
[91 nt withheld, positions 3130-3220]
G
[124 nt withheld, positions 3222-3345]
CAGGTGGCACTTTTCGGGGAAATGTGCGCGGAACCCCTATTTGTTTATTTTTCTAAATACATTCAAATAT
GTATCCGCTCATGAGACAATAACCCTGATAAATGCTTCAATAATATTGAAAAAGGAAGAGTCCTGAGGCG
GAAAGAACCAGCTGTGGAATGTGTGTCAGTTAGGGTGTGGAAAGTCCCCAGGCTCCCCAGCAGGCAGAAG
TATGCAAAGCATGCATCTCAATTAGTCAGCAACCAGGTGTGGAAAGTCCCCAGGCTCCCCAGCAGGCAGA
AGTATGCAAAGCATGCATCTCAATTAGTCAGCAACCATAGTCCCGCCCCTAACTCCGCCCATCCCGCCCC
TAACTCCGCCCAGTTCCGCCCATTCTCCGCCCCATGGCTGACTAATTTTTTTTATTTATGCAGAGGCCGA
GGCCGCCTCGGCCTCTGAGCTATTCCAGAAGTAGTGAGGAGGCTTTTTTGGAGGCCTAGGCTTTTGCAAA
GATCGATCAAGAGACAGGATGAGGATCGTTTCGCATGATTGAACAAGATGGATTGCACGCAGGTTCTCCG
GCCGCTTGGGTGGAGAGGCTATTCGGCTATGACTGGGCACAACAGACAATCGGCTGCTCTGATGCCGCCG
TGTTCCGGCTGTCAGCGCAGGGGCGCCCGGTTCTTTTTGTCAAGACCGACCTGTCCGGTGCCCTGAATGA
ACTGCAAGACGAGGCAGCGCGGCTATCGTGGCTGGCCACGACGGGCGTTCCTTGCGCAGCTGTGCTCGAC
GTTGTCACTGAAGCGGGAAGGGACTGGCTGCTATTGGGCGAAGTGCCGGGGCAGGATCTCCTGTCATCTC
ACCTTGCTCCTGCCGAGAAAGTATCCATCATGGCTGATGCAATGCGGCGGCTGCATACGCTTGATCCGGC
TACCTGCCCATTCGACCACCAAGCGAAACATCGCATCGAGCGAGCACGTACTCGGATGGAAGCCGGTCTT
GTCGATCAGGATGATCTGGACGAAGAGCATCAGGGGCTCGCGCCAGCCGAACTGTTCGCCAGGCTCAAGG
CGAGCATGCCCGACGGCGAGGATCTCGTCGTGACCCATGGCGATGCCTGCTTGCCGAATATCATGGTGGA
AAATGGCCGCTTTTCTGGATTCATCGACTGTGGCCGGCTGGGTGTGGCGGACCGCTATCAGGACATAGCG
TTGGCTACCCGTGATATTGCTGAAGAGCTTGGCGGCGAATGGGCTGACCGCTTCCTCGTGCTTTACGGTA
TCGCCGCTCCCGATTCGCAGCGCATCGCCTTCTATCGCCTTCTTGACGAGTTCTTCTGAGCGGGACTCTG
GGGTTCGAAATGACCGACCAAGCGACGCCCAACCTGCCATCACGAGATTTCGATTCCACCGCCGCCTTCT
ATGAAAGGTTGGGCTTCGGAATCGTTTTCCGGGACGCCGGCTGGATGATCCTCCAGCGCGGGGATCTCAT
GCTGGAGTTCTTCGCCCACCCTAGGGGGAGGCTAACTGAAACACGGAAGGAGACAATACCGGAAGGAACC
CGCGCTATGACGGCAATAAAAAGACAGAATAAAACGCACGGTGTTGGGTCGTTTGTTCATAAACGCGGGG
TTCGGTCCCAGGGCTGGCACTCTGTCGATACCCCACCGAGACCCCATTGGGGCCAATACGCCCGCGTTTC
TTCCTTTTCCCCACCCCACCCCCCAAGTTCGGGTGAAGGCCCAGGGCTCGCAGCCAACGTCGGGGCGGCA
GGCCCTGCCATAGCCTCAGGTTACTCATATATACTTTAGATTGATTTAAAACTTCATTTTTAATTTAAAA
GGATCTAGGTGAAGATCCTTTTTGATAATCTCATGACCAAAATCCCTTAACGTGAGTTTTCGTTCCACTG
AGCGTCAGACCCCGTAGAAAAGATCAAAGGATCTTCTTGAGATCCTTTTTTTCTGCGCGTAATCTGCTGC
TTGCAAACAAAAAAACCACCGCTACCAGCGGTGGTTTGTTTGCCGGATCAAGAGCTACCAACTCTTTTTC
CGAAGGTAACTGGCTTCAGCAGAGCGCAGATACCAAATACTGTTCTTCTAGTGTAGCCGTAGTTAGGCCA
CCACTTCAAGAACTCTGTAGCACCGCCTACATACCTCGCTCTGCTAATCCTGTTACCAGTGGCTGCTGCC
AGTGGCGATAAGTCGTGTCTTACCGGGTTGGACTCAAGACGATAGTTACCGGATAAGGCGCAGCGGTCGG
GCTGAACGGGGGGTTCGTGCACACAGCCCAGCTTGGAGCGAACGACCTACACCGAACTGAGATACCTACA
GCGTGAGCTATGAGAAAGCGCCACGCTTCCCGAAGGGAGAAAGGCGGACAGGTATCCGGTAAGCGGCAGG
GTCGGAACAGGAGAGCGCACGAGGGAGCTTCCAGGGGGAAACGCCTGGTATCTTTATAGTCCTGTCGGGT
TTCGCCACCTCTGACTTGAGCGTCG
